>Addgene plasmid #241916 | pLOC-D133p53a | addgene full sequence | sequence record 483615 | Addgene NGS Result
TGGAAGGGCTAATTCACTCCCAAAGAAGACAAGATATCCTTGATCTGTGGATCTACCACACACAAGGCTA
CTTCCCTGATTAGCAGAACTACACACCAGGGCCAGGGGTCAGATATCCACTGACCTTTGGATGGTGCTAC
AAGCTAGTACCAGTTGAGCCAGATAAGGTAGAAGAGGCCAATAAAGGAGAGAACACCAGCTTGTTACACC
CTGTGAGCCTGCATGGGATGGATGACCCGGAGAGAGAAGTGTTAGAGTGGAGGTTTGACAGCCGCCTAGC
ATTTCATCACGTGGCCCGAGAGCTGCATCCGGAGTACTTCAAGAACTGCTGATATCGAGCTTGCTACAAG
GGACTTTCCGCTGGGGACTTTCCAGGGAGGCGTGGCCTGGGCGGGACTGGGGAGTGGCGAGCCCTCAGAT
CCTGCATATAAGCAGCTGCTTTTTGCCTGTACTGGGTCTCTCTGGTTAGACCAGATCTGAGCCTGGGAGC
TCTCTGGCTAACTAGGGAACCCACTGCTTAAGCCTCAATAAAGCTTGCCTTGAGTGCTTCAAGTAGTGTG
TGCCCGTCTGTTGTGTGACTCTGGTAACTAGAGATCCCTCAGACCCTTTTAGTCAGTGTGGAAAATCTCT
AGCAGTGGCGCCCGAACAGGGACTTGAAAGCGAAAGGGAAACCAGAGGAGCTCTCTCGACGCAGGACTCG
GCTTGCTGAAGCGCGCACGGCAAGAGGCGAGGGGCGGCGACTGGTGAGTACGCCAAAAATTTTGACTAGC
GGAGGCTAGAAGGAGAGAGATGGGTGCGAGAGCGTCAGTATTAAGCGGGGGAGAATTAGATCGCGATGGG
AAAAAATTCGGTTAAGGCCAGGGGGAAAGAAAAAATATAAATTAAAACATATAGTATGGGCAAGCAGGGA
GCTAGAACGATTCGCAGTTAATCCTGGCCTGTTAGAAACATCAGAAGGCTGTAGACAAATACTGGGACAG
CTACAACCATCCCTTCAGACAGGATCAGAAGAACTTAGATCATTATATAATACAGTAGCAACCCTCTATT
GTGTGCATCAAAGGATAGAGATAAAAGACACCAAGGAAGCTTTAGACAAGATAGAGGAAGAGCAAAACAA
AAGTAAGACCACCGCACAGCAAGCGGCCGGCCGCTGATCTTCAGACCTGGAGGAGGAGATATGAGGGACA
ATTGGAGAAGTGAATTATATAAATATAAAGTAGTAAAAATTGAACCATTAGGAGTAGCACCCACCAAGGC
AAAGAGAAGAGTGGTGCAGAGAGAAAAAAGAGCAGTGGGAATAGGAGCTTTGTTCCTTGGGTTCTTGGGA
GCAGCAGGAAGCACTATGGGCGCAGCGTCAATGACGCTGACGGTACAGGCCAGACAATTATTGTCTGGTA
TAGTGCAGCAGCAGAACAATTTGCTGAGGGCTATTGAGGCGCAACAGCATCTGTTGCAACTCACAGTCTG
GGGCATCAAGCAGCTCCAGGCAAGAATCCTGGCTGTGGAAAGATACCTAAAGGATCAACAGCTCCTGGGG
ATTTGGGGTTGCTCTGGAAAACTCATTTGCACCACTGCTGTGCCTTGGAATGCTAGTTGGAGTAATAAAT
CTCTGGAACAGATTTGGAATCACACGACCTGGATGGAGTGGGACAGAGAAATTAACAATTACACAAGCTT
AATACACTCCTTAATTGAAGAATCGCAAAACCAGCAAGAAAAGAATGAACAAGAATTATTGGAATTAGAT
AAATGGGCAAGTTTGTGGAATTGGTTTAACATAACAAATTGGCTGTGGTATATAAAATTATTCATAATGA
TAGTAGGAGGCTTGGTAGGTTTAAGAATAGTTTTTGCTGTACTTTCTATAGTGAATAGAGTTAGGCAGGG
ATATTCACCATTATCGTTTCAGACCCACCTCCCAACCCCGAGGGGACCCGACAGGCCCGAAGGAATAGAA
GAAGAAGGTGGAGAGAGAGACAGAGACAGATCCATTCGATTAGTGAACGGATCTCGACGGTATCGCCTTT
AAAAGAAAAGGGGGGATTGGGGGGTACAGTGCAGGGGAAAGAATAGTAGACATAATAGCAACAGACATAC
AAACTAAAGAATTACAAAAACAAATTACAAAAATTCAAAATTTTCGGGTTTATTACAGGGACAGCAGAGA
TCCAGTTTATCGATAAGCTTGGGAGTTCCGCGTTACATAACTTACGGTAAATGGCCCGCCTGGCTGACCG
CCCAACGACCCCCGCCCATTGACGTCAATAATGACGTATGTTCCCATAGTAACGCCAATAGGGACTTTCC
ATTGACGTCAATGGGTGGAGTATTTACGGTAAACTGCCCACTTGGCAGTACATCAAGTGTATCATATGCC
AAGTACGCCCCCTATTGACGTCAATGACGGTAAATGGCCCGCCTGGCATTATGCCCAGTACATGACCTTA
TGGGACTTTCCTACTTGGCAGTACATCTACGTATTAGTCATCGCTATTACCATGGTGATGCGGTTTTGGC
AGTACATCAATGGGCGTGGATAGCGGTTTGACTCACGGGGATTTCCAAGTCTCCACCCCATTGACGTCAA
TGGGAGTTTGTTTTGGCACCAAAATCAACGGGACTTTCCAAAATGTCGTAACAACTCCGCCCCATTGACG
CAAATGGGCGGTAGGCGTGTACGGTGGGAGGTCTATATAAGCAGAGCTCGTTTAGTGAACCGTCAGATCG
CCTGGAGACGCCATCCACGCTGTTTTGACCTCCATAGAAGACACCGACTCTACTAGATTAATTAAGTTTA
AACTTAAGCTTGGTACCGAGCTCGGATCCACTAGTCCAGTGTGGTGGAATTGATCCCTTCACCATGTTTT
GCCAACTGGCCAAGACCTGCCCTGTGCAGCTGTGGGTTGATTCCACACCCCCGCCCGGCACCCGCGTCCG
CGCCATGGCCATCTACAAGCAGTCACAGCACATGACGGAGGTTGTGAGGCGCTGCCCCCACCATGAGCGC
TGCTCAGATAGCGATGGTCTGGCCCCTCCTCAGCATCTTATCCGAGTGGAAGGAAATTTGCGTGTGGAGT
ATTTGGATGACAGAAACACTTTTCGACATAGTGTGGTGGTGCCCTATGAGCCGCCTGAGGTTGGCTCTGA
CTGTACCACCATCCACTACAACTACATGTGTAACAGTTCCTGCATGGGCGGCATGAACCGGAGGCCCATC
CTCACCATCATCACACTGGAAGACTCCAGTGGTAATCTACTGGGACGGAACAGCTTTGAGGTGCGTGTTT
GTGCCTGTCCTGGGAGAGACCGGCGCACAGAGGAAGAGAATCTCCGCAAGAAAGGGGAGCCTCACCACGA
GCTGCCCCCAGGGAGCACTAAGCGAGCACTGCCCAACAACACCAGCTCCTCTCCCCAGCCAAAGAAGAAA
CCACTGGATGGAGAATATTTCACCCTTCAGATCCGTGGGCGTGAGCGCTTCGAGATGTTCCGAGAGCTGA
ATGAGGCCTTGGAACTCAAGGATGCCCAGGCTGGGAAGGAGCCAGGGGGGAGCAGGGCTCACTCCAGCCA
CCTGAAGTCCAAAAAGGGTCAGTCTACCTCCCGCCATAAAAAACTCATGTTCAAGACAGAAGGGCCTGAC
TCAGACTAAAAGGGCTCGAGTCTAGAGGGCCCGCGGTTCGAAGGTAAGCCTATCCCTAACCCTCTCCTCG
GTCTCGATTCTACGCGCCGCCCCTCTCCCTCCCCCCCCCCTAACGTTACTGGCCGAAGCCGCTTGGAATA
AGGCCGGTGTGCGTTTGTCTATATGTTATTTTCCACCATATTGCCGTCTTTTGGCAATGTGAGGGCCCGG
AAACCTGGCCCTGTCTTCTTGACGAGCATTCCTAGGGGTCTTTCCCCTCTCGCCAAAGGAATGCAAGGTC
TGTTGAATGTCGTGAAGGAAGCAGTTCCTCTGGAAGCTTCTTGAAGACAAACAACGTCTGTAGCGACCCT
TTGCAGGCAGCGGAACCCCCCACCTGGCGACAGGTGCCTCTGCGGCCAAAAGCCACGTGTATAAGATACA
CCTGCAAAGGCGGCACAACCCCAGTGCCACGTTGTGAGTTGGATAGTTGTGGAAAGAGTCAAATGGCTCT
CCTCAAGCGTATTCAACAAGGGGCTGAAGGATGCCCAGAAGGTACCCCATTGTATGGGATCTGATCTGGG
GCCTCGGTGCACATGCTTTACATGTGTTTAGTCGAGGTTAAAAAAACGTCTAGGCCCCCCGAACCACGGG
GACGTGGTTTTCCTTTGAAAAACACGATAATACCATGCCCAAGAAGAAGAGAAAGGTGGAGAGCGACGAG
AGCGGCCTGCCCGCCATGGAGATCGAGTGCCGCATCACCGGCACCCTGAACGGCGTGGAGTTCGAGCTGG
TGGGCGGCGGAGAGGGCACCCCCGAGCAGGGCCGCATGACCAACAAGATGAAGAGCACCAAAGGCGCCCT
GACCTTCAGCCCCTACCTGCTGAGCCACGTGATGGGCTACGGCTTCTACCACTTCGGCACCTACCCCAGC
GGCTACGAGAACCCCTTCCTGCACGCCATCAACAACGGCGGCTACACCAACACCCGCATCGAGAAGTACG
AGGACGGCGGCGTGCTGCACGTGAGCTTCAGCTACCGCTACGAGGCCGGCCGCGTGATCGGCGACTTCAA
GGTGATGGGCACCGGCTTCCCCGAGGACAGCGTGATCTTCACCGACAAGATCATCCGCAGCAACGCCACC
GTGGAGCACCTGCACCCCATGGGCGATAACGATCTGGATGGCAGCTTCACCCGCACCTTCAGCCTGCGCG
ACGGCGGCTACTACAGCTCCGTGGTGGACAGCCACATGCACTTCAAGAGCGCCATCCACCCCAGCATCCT
GCAGAACGGGGGCCCCATGTTCGCCTTCCGCCGCGTGGAGGAGGATCACAGCAACACCGAGCTGGGCATC
GTGGAGTACCAGCACGCCTTCAAGACCCCGGATGCAGATGCCGGTGAAGAAAGATCTCGAGCTCAAGCTT
CGAATTCTGCAGTCGAGCAGCTGTTGAATTTTGACCTTCTTAAGCTTGCGGGAGACGTCGAGTCCAACCC
TGGGCCCGGTACCAGGAGGGCCACCATGAAGACCTTCAACATCTCTCAGCAGGATCTGGAGCTGGTGGAG
GTCGCCACTGAGAAGATCACCATGCTCTATGAGGACAACAAGCACCATGTCGGGGCGGCCATCAGGACCA
AGACTGGGGAGATCATCTCTGCTGTCCACATTGAGGCCTACATTGGCAGGGTCACTGTCTGTGCTGAAGC
CATTGCCATTGGGTCTGCTGTGAGCAACGGGCAGAAGGACTTTGACACCATTGTGGCTGTCAGGCACCCC
TACTCTGATGAGGTGGACAGATCCATCAGGGTGGTCAGCCCCTGTGGCATGTGCAGAGAGCTGATCTCTG
ACTATGCTCCTGACTGCTTTGTGCTCATTGAGATGAATGGCAAGCTGGTCAAAACCACCATTGAGGAACT
CATCCCCCTCAAGTACACCAGGAACTAATAATAAGTTAACAATCAACCTCTGGATTACAAAATTTGTGAA
AGATTGACTGGTATTCTTAACTATGTTGCTCCTTTTACGCTATGTGGATACGCTGCTTTAATGCCTTTGT
ATCATGCTATTGCTTCCCGTATGGCTTTCATTTTCTCCTCCTTGTATAAATCCTGGTTGCTGTCTCTTTA
TGAGGAGTTGTGGCCCGTTGTCAGGCAACGTGGCGTGGTGTGCACTGTGTTTGCTGACGCAACCCCCACT
GGTTGGGGCATTGCCACCACCTGTCAGCTCCTTTCCGGGACTTTCGCTTTCCCCCTCCCTATTGCCACGG
CGGAACTCATCGCCGCCTGCCTTGCCCGCTGCTGGACAGGGGCTCGGCTGTTGGGCACTGACAATTCCGT
GGTGTTGTCGGGGAAGCTGACGTCCTTTCCATGGCTGCTCGCCTGTGTTGCCACCTGGATTCTGCGCGGG
ACGTCCTTCTGCTACGTCCCTTCGGCCCTCAATCCAGCGGACCTTCCTTCCCGCGGCCTGCTGCCGGCTC
TGCGGCCTCTTCCGCGTCTTCGCCTTCGCCCTCAGACGAGTCGGATCTCCCTTTGGGCCGCCTCCCCGCC
TGGAATTAATTCTGCAGTCGAGACCTAGAAAAACATGGAGCAATCACAAGTAGCAATACAGCAGCTACCA
ATGCTGATTGTGCCTGGCTAGAAGCACAAGAGGAGGAGGAGGTGGGTTTTCCAGTCACACCTCAGGTACC
TTTAAGACCAATGACTTACAAGGCAGCTGTAGATCTTAGCCACTTTTTAAAAGAAAAGAGGGGACTGGAA
GGGCTAATTCACTCCCAACGAAGACAAGATCTGCTTTTTGCTTGTACTGGGTCTCTCTGGTTAGACCAGA
TCTGAGCCTGGGAGCTCTCTGGCTAACTAGGGAACCCACTGCTTAAGCCTCAATAAAGCTTGCCTTGAGT
GCTTCAAGTAGTGTGTGCCCGTCTGTTGTGTGACTCTGGTAACTAGAGATCCCTCAGACCCTTTTAGTCA
GTGTGGAAAATCTCTAGCAGTAGTAGTTCATGTCATCTTATTATTCAGTATTTATAACTTGCAAAGAAAT
GAATATCAGAGAGTGAGAGGCCTTGACATTGTTTAAACCCGCTGATCAGCCTCGACTGTGCCTTCTAGTT
GCCAGCCATCTGTTGTTTGCCCCTCCCCCGTGCCTTCCTTGACCCTGGAAGGTGCCACTCCCACTGTCCT
TTCCTAATAAAATGAGGAAATTGCATCGCATTGTCTGAGTAGGTGTCATTCTATTCTGGGGGGTGGGGTG
GGGCAGGACAGCAAGGGGGAGGATTGGGAAGACAATAGCAGGCATGCTGGGGATGCGGTGGGCTCTATGG
CTTCTGAGGCGGAAAGAACCAGCTGGGGCTCTAGGGGGTATCCCC
[124 nt withheld, positions 6976-7099]
C
[91 nt withheld, positions 7101-7191]
A
[49 nt withheld, positions 7193-7241]
CCTTTGACGTTGGAGTCCACGTTCTTT
[37 nt withheld, positions 7269-7305]
ACCCTATCTCGGTCTATTCTTTTGATTTATAAGGGATTTTGCCGATTTCGGCCTATTGGTTAAAAAATGA
GCTGATTTAACAAAAATTTAACGCGAATTAATTCTGTGGAATGTGTGTCAGTTAGGGTGTGGAAAGTCCC
CAGGCTCCCCAGCAGGCAGAAGTATGCAAAGCATGCATCTCAATTAGTCAGCAACCAGGTGTGGAAAGTC
CCCAGGCTCCCCAGCAGGCAGAAGTATGCAAAGCATGCATCTCAATTAGTCAGCAACCATAGTCCCGCCC
CTAACTCCGCCCATCCCGCCCCTAACTCCGCCCAGTTCCGCCCATTCTCCGCCCCATGGCTGACTAATTT
TTTTTATTTATGCAGAGGCCGAGGCCGCCTCTGCCTCTGAGCTATTCCAGAAGTAGTGAGGAGGCTTTTT
TGGAGGCCTAGGCTTTTGCAAAAAGCTCCCGGGAGCTTGTATATCCATTTTCGGATCTGATCAGCACGTG
ATGAAAAAGCCTGAACTCACCGCGACGTCATGTGAGCAAAAGGCCAGCAAAAGGCCAGGAACCGTAAAAA
GGCCGCGTTGCTGGCGTTTTTCCATAGGCTCCGCCCCCCTGACGAGCATCACAAAAATCGACGCTCAAGT
CAGAGGTGGCGAAACCCGACAGGACTATAAAGATACCAGGCGTTTCCCCCTGGAAGCTCCCTCGTGCGCT
CTCCTGTTCCGACCCTGCCGCTTACCGGATACCTGTCCGCCTTTCTCCCTTCGGGAAGCGTGGCGCTTTC
TCATAGCTCACGCTGTAGGTATCTCAGTTCGGTGTAGGTCGTTCGCTCCAAGCTGGGCTGTGTGCACGAA
CCCCCCGTTCAGCCCGACCGCTGCGCCTTATCCGGTAACTATCGTCTTGAGTCCAACCCGGTAAGACACG
ACTTATCGCCACTGGCAGCAGCCACTGGTAACAGGATTAGCAGAGCGAGGTATGTAGGCGGTGCTACAGA
GTTCTTGAAGTGGTGGCCTAACTACGGCTACACTAGAAGAACAGTATTTGGTATCTGCGCTCTGCTGAAG
CCAGTTACCTTCGGAAAAAGAGTTGGTAGCTCTTGATCCGGCAAACAAACCACCGCTGGTAGCGGTGGTT
TTTTTGTTTGCAAGCAGCAGATTACGCGCAGAAAAAAAGGATCTCAAGAAGATCCTTTGATCTTTTCTAC
GGGGTCTGACGCTCAGTGGAACGAAAACTCACGTTAAGGGATTTTGGTCATGAGATTATCAAAAAGGATC
TTCACCTAGATCCTTTTAAATTAAAAATGAAGTTTTAAATCAATCTAAAGTATATATGAGTAAACTTGGT
CTGACAGTTACCAATGCTTAATCAGTGAGGCACCTATCTCAGCGATCTGTCTATTTCGTTCATCCATAGT
TGCCTGACTCCCCGTCGTGTAGATAACTACGATACGGGAGGGCTTACCATCTGGCCCCAGTGCTGCAATG
ATACCGCGAGACCCACGCTCACCGGCTCCAGATTTATCAGCAATAAACCAGCCAGCCGGAAGGGCCGAGC
GCAGAAGTGGTCCTGCAACTTTATCCGCCTCCATCCAGTCTATTAATTGTTGCCGGGAAGCTAGAGTAAG
TAGTTCGCCAGTTAATAGTTTGCGCAACGTTGTTGCCATTGCTACAGGCATCGTGGTGTCACGCTCGTCG
TTTGGTATGGCTTCATTCAGCTCCGGTTCCCAACGATCAAGGCGAGTTACATGATCCCCCATGTTGTGCA
AAAAAGCGGTTAGCTCCTTCGGTCCTCCGATCGTTGTCAGAAGTAAGTTGGCCGCAGTGTTATCACTCAT
GGTTATGGCAGCACTGCATAATTCTCTTACTGTCATGCCATCCGTAAGATGCTTTTCTGTGACTGGTGAG
TACTCAACCAAGTCATTCTGAGAATAGTGTATGCGGCGACCGAGTTGCTCTTGCCCGGCGTCAATACGGG
ATAATACCGCGCCACATAGCAGAACTTTAAAAGTGCTCATCATTGGAAAACGTTCTTCGGGGCGAAAACT
CTCAAGGATCTTACCGCTGTTGAGATCCAGTTCGATGTAACCCACTCGTGCACCCAACTGATCTTCAGCA
TCTTTTACTTTCACCAGCGTTTCTGGGTGAGCAAAAACAGGAAGGCAAAATGCCGCAAAAAAGGGAATAA
GGGCGACACGGAAATGTTGAATACTCATACTCTTCCTTTTTCAATATTATTGAAGCATTTATCAGGGTTA
TTGTCTCATGAGCGGATACATATTTGAATGTATTTAGAAAAATAAACAAATAGGGGTTCCGCGCACATTT
CCCCGAAAAGTGCCACCTGACGTCGACGGATCGGGAGATCAACTTGTTTATTGCAGCTTATAATGGTTAC
AAATAAAGCAATAGCATCACAAATTTCACAAATAAAGCATTTTTTTCACTGCATTCTAGTTGTGGTTTGT
CCAAACTCATCAATGTATCTTATCATGTCTGGATCAACTGGATAACTCAAGCTAACCAAAATCATCCCAA
ACTTCCCACCCCATACCCTATTACCACTGCCAATTACCTGTGGTTTCATTTACTCTAAACCTGTGATTCC
TCTGAATTATTTTCATTTTAAAGAAATTGTATTTGTTAAATATGTACTACAAACTTAGTAGT
Features (pLannotate 1.2.2; 26 found; start..end, strand, type, name):
    377..634     +  LTR            5' LTR (truncated): truncated 5' long terminal repeat (LTR) from HIV-1
    681..806     +  misc_feature   HIV-1 Ψ: packaging signal of human immunodeficiency virus type 1
    790..1128    +  CDS            HIV-1 gag (fragment): gag protein from human immunodeficiency virus 1; gag
   1303..1536    +  misc_feature   RRE: The Rev response element (RRE) of HIV-1 allows for Rev-dependent mRNA export from the nucleus to the cytoplasm.
   1913..2013    +  CDS            Rev (fragment): human immunodeficiency virus 1 (HIV-1) Rev protein; rev; enhances nuclear export of unspliced and incompletely spliced viral mRNAs
   2028..2143    +  misc_feature   cPPT/CTS: central polypurine tract and central termination sequence of HIV-1 (lacking the first T)
   2201..2504    +  enhancer       CMV enhancer: human cytomegalovirus immediate early enhancer
   2505..2708    +  promoter       CMV promoter: human cytomegalovirus (CMV) immediate early promoter
   2864..3647    +  CDS            p53 (fragment): human tumor suppressor protein that is often mutated in cancers; Homo sapiens TP53; responds to cellular stresses to regulate the expression of target genes
   3683..3724    +  CDS            V5 tag: epitope tag from simian virus 5
   3730..4302    +  misc_feature   IRES: internal ribosome entry site (IRES) of the encephalomyocarditis virus (EMCV)
   4327..5021    +  CDS            TurboGFP (fragment): improved green fluorescent protein from Pontellina plumata (Evdokimov et al., 2006) mammalian codon-optimized
   5022..5056    +  misc_feature   MCS (fragment): multiple cloning site
   5136..5555    +  CDS            bsr: BSR_BACCE - Experimental evidence at protein level: Swiss-Prot protein existence level 1. Catalyzes the deamination of the cytosine moiety of the antibiotics blasticidin S, cytomycin and acetylblasticidin S. From Bacillus cereus.
   5571..6159    +  misc_feature   WPRE: woodchuck hepatitis virus posttranscriptional regulatory element
   6176..6364    +  CDS            nef (fragment): NEF_HV1Z2 - Experimental evidence at protein level: Swiss-Prot protein existence level 1. Extracellular Nef protein targets CD4(+) T-lymphocytes for apoptosis by interacting with CXCR4 surface receptors. From Human immunodeficiency virus type 1 group M subtype D (isolate Z2/CDC-Z34) (HIV-1).
   6366..6599    +  LTR            3' LTR (ΔU3): self-inactivating 3' long terminal repeat (LTR) from HIV-1
   6706..6930    +  polyA_signal   bGH poly(A) signal: bovine growth hormone polyadenylation signal
   6934..6955    +  promoter       SV40 promoter (fragment): SV40 enhancer and early promoter
   6976..7404    +  rep_origin     f1 ori (sequence partly withheld): f1 bacteriophage origin of replication; arrow indicates direction of (+) strand synthesis
   7418..7747    +  promoter       SV40 promoter: SV40 enhancer and early promoter
   7884..8472    -  rep_origin     ori: high-copy-number ColE1/pMB1/pBR322/pUC origin of replication
   8643..9503    -  CDS            AmpR: β-lactamase; bla; confers resistance to ampicillin, carbenicillin, and related antibiotics
   9504..9608    -  promoter       AmpR promoter: bla
   9656..9790    +  polyA_signal   SV40 poly(A) signal: SV40 polyadenylation signal
   9957..329     +  CDS            nef (fragment) (across the origin): NEF_HV1BR - Experimental evidence at protein level: Swiss-Prot protein existence level 1. Extracellular Nef protein targets CD4(+) T-lymphocytes for apoptosis by interacting with CXCR4 surface receptors (PubMed:14990729). From Human immunodeficiency virus type 1 group M subtype B (isolate BRU/LAI) (HIV-1).
