[The description below was written by a language model from this plasmid's Addgene catalogue record and pLannotate feature annotations shown in this document.]
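Description:
pLOC-D133p53a is an HIV-1-based lentiviral expression plasmid built on the pLOC-TurboRFP backbone, made for stable expression of the human p53 isoform Δ133p53α in cultured human cells and possibly cells of other species. In bacteria it is maintained through a high-copy ColE1/pUC-type origin with ampicillin resistance. An f1 origin is also present. The catalogue lists a total size of about 10.05 kb, slightly larger than the 9,957 nt sequenced record from which the feature table was generated.

The viral portion comprises a truncated 5' LTR, the Ψ packaging signal with a gag fragment, the Rev response element, cPPT/CTS, WPRE and a self-inactivating ΔU3 3' LTR. These elements allow the transcript to be packaged into particles, with the remaining viral functions supplied from elsewhere, and integrated without regenerating an active viral promoter. Between them, the CMV enhancer/promoter drives the 786 bp TP53-derived insert, cloned between SpeI and AscI and annotated as a p53 fragment, consistent with an N-terminally truncated isoform. A V5 epitope tag is annotated just downstream, but the record does not state whether it is in frame with the insert.

An EMCV IRES follows, then a TurboGFP fragment, a short remnant of a multiple cloning site and the bsr blasticidin deaminase gene. This places a fluorescent marker and blasticidin selection on the same transcript as the isoform, although how TurboGFP and bsr are linked is not annotated. The depositor's associated work used Δ133p53α in human astrocytes to study protection from amyloid-β-induced senescence and neurotoxicity.
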