Addgene plasmid #241916: pLOC-D133p53a
Purpose: Lentiviral vector driving a p53 isoform delta133p53alpha. Stable expression in cultured human cells and possibly cells of other species.
Depositing lab: Curtis Harris. Depositing organization: National Cancer Institute (NCI). Publication: Delta133p53alpha Protects Human Astrocytes from Amyloid-beta Induced Senescence and Neurotoxicity. Ungerleider K, Beck JA, Lissa D, Joruiz S, Horikawa I, Harris CC. Neuroscience. 2022 Aug 21;498:190-202. doi: 10.1016/j.neuroscience.2022.06.004. Epub 2022 Jun 15. PubMed 35716965.
Backbone
  Vector backbone: pLOC-TurboRFP
  Backbone manufacturer: Open Biosystems (currently available from Horizon Discovery)
  Backbone size w/o insert (bp): 9264
  Total vector size (bp): 10050
  Vector type: Mammalian Expression, Lentiviral
  Selectable markers: Blasticidin
Growth in bacteria
  Bacterial resistance: Ampicillin, 100 μg/mL
  Growth temperature: 37°C
  Growth strain: NEB Stable
  Copy number: High Copy
Gene/Insert
  Gene/Insert name: Delta133p53alpha (alt name: D133p53a)
  Species: H. sapiens (human)
  Insert size (bp): 786
  GenBank ID: NM_001126115.1
  Entrez Gene: TP53 (a.k.a. BCC7, BMFS5, LFS1, P53, TRP53)
  Promoter: CMV
  Cloning method: Restriction Enzyme; 5′ cloning site SpeI (not destroyed); 3′ cloning site AscI (destroyed during cloning)
  Sequencing primers: 5′ CMV-Forward; 3′ Internal
Terms and licenses: Academic/Nonprofit Terms; Industry Terms: Not Available to Industry
How to cite: pLOC-D133p53a was a gift from Curtis Harris (Addgene plasmid # 241916 ; http://n2t.net/addgene:241916 ; RRID:Addgene_241916)
